LOCUS       Exported 10569 bp ds-DNA circular SYN 12-MAY-2021
DEFINITION  Prime editing in mammalian cells.
ACCESSION   .
VERSION     .
KEYWORDS    pCMV-PE2-SpG-P2A-GFP
SOURCE      synthetic DNA construct
  ORGANISM  synthetic DNA construct
REFERENCE   1 (bases 1 to 10569)
  AUTHORS   Kweon J, Yoon JK, Jang AH, Shin HR, See JE, Jang G, Kim JI, Kim Y
  TITLE     Engineered Prime Editors with PAM flexibility.
  JOURNAL   Mol Ther. 2021 Feb 23. pii: S1525-0016(21)00089-7. doi:
            10.1016/j.ymthe.2021.02.022.
  PUBMED    33636398
REFERENCE   2 (bases 1 to 10569)
  AUTHORS   .
  TITLE     Direct Submission
  JOURNAL   Exported May 12, 2021 from SnapGene Server 1.1.58
            http://www.snapgene.com
FEATURES             Location/Qualifiers
     source          1..10569
                     /organism="synthetic DNA construct"
                     /mol_type="other DNA"
     enhancer        100..479
                     /label=CMV enhancer
                     /note="human cytomegalovirus immediate early enhancer"
     promoter        480..683
                     /label=CMV promoter
                     /note="human cytomegalovirus (CMV) immediate early
                     promoter"
     primer_bind     634..654
                     /label=CMV-F
                     /note="Human CMV immediate early promoter, forward primer"
     primer_bind     725..744
                     /label=T7
                     /note="T7 promoter, forward primer"
     promoter        725..743
                     /label=T7 promoter
                     /note="promoter for bacteriophage T7 RNA polymerase"
     regulatory      751..760
                     /regulatory_class="other"
                     /note="vertebrate consensus sequence for strong initiation
                     of translation (Kozak, 1987)"
     CDS             757..2475
                     /codon_start=1
                     /product="N-terminal portion of Streptococcus pyogenes Cas9
                     (Zetsche et al., 2015)"
                     /label=Cas9(N)
                     /translation="MDKKYSIGLDIGTNSVGWAVITDEYKVPSKKFKVLGNTDRHSIKK
                     NLIGALLFDSGETAEATRLKRTARRRYTRRKNRICYLQEIFSNEMAKVDDSFFHRLEES
                     FLVEEDKKHERHPIFGNIVDEVAYHEKYPTIYHLRKKLVDSTDKADLRLIYLALAHMIK
                     FRGHFLIEGDLNPDNSDVDKLFIQLVQTYNQLFEENPINASGVDAKAILSARLSKSRRL
                     ENLIAQLPGEKKNGLFGNLIALSLGLTPNFKSNFDLAEDAKLQLSKDTYDDDLDNLLAQ
                     IGDQYADLFLAAKNLSDAILLSDILRVNTEITKAPLSASMIKRYDEHHQDLTLLKALVR
                     QQLPEKYKEIFFDQSKNGYAGYIDGGASQEEFYKFIKPILEKMDGTEELLVKLNREDLL
                     RKQRTFDNGSIPHQIHLGELHAILRRQEDFYPFLKDNREKIEKILTFRIPYYVGPLARG
                     NSRFAWMTRKSEETITPWNFEEVVDKGASAQSFIERMTNFDKNLPNEKVLPKHSLLYEY
                     FTVYNELTKVKYVTEGMRKPAFLSGEQKKAIVDLLFKTNRKVTVKQLKEDYFKKIE"
     CDS             7033..7053
                     /codon_start=1
                     /product="nuclear localization signal of SV40 (simian virus
                     40) large T antigen"
                     /label=SV40 NLS
                     /translation="PKKKRKV"
     CDS             7066..7131
                     /codon_start=1
                     /product="three tandem FLAG(R) epitope tags, followed by an
                     enterokinase cleavage site"
                     /label=3xFLAG
                     /translation="DYKDHDGDYKDHDIDYKDDDDK"
     CDS             7150..7206
                     /codon_start=1
                     /product="2A peptide from porcine teschovirus-1
                     polyprotein"
                     /label=P2A
                     /note="Eukaryotic ribosomes fail to insert a peptide bond
                     between the Gly and Pro residues, yielding separate
                     polypeptides."
                     /translation="ATNFSLLKQAGDVEENPGP"
     CDS             7207..7923
                     /codon_start=1
                     /product="enhanced GFP"
                     /label=EGFP
                     /translation="MVSKGEELFTGVVPILVELDGDVNGHKFSVSGEGEGDATYGKLTL
                     KFICTTGKLPVPWPTLVTTLTYGVQCFSRYPDHMKQHDFFKSAMPEGYVQERTIFFKDD
                     GNYKTRAEVKFEGDTLVNRIELKGIDFKEDGNILGHKLEYNYNSHNVYIMADKQKNGIK
                     VNFKIRHNIEDGSVQLADHYQQNTPIGDGPVLLPDNHYLSTQSALSKDPNEKRDHMVLL
                     EFVTAAGITLGMDELYK"
     primer_bind     complement(7252..7273)
                     /label=EGFP-N
                     /note="EGFP, reverse primer"
     primer_bind     complement(7513..7532)
                     /label=EXFP-R
                     /note="For distinguishing EGFP variants, reverse primer"
     primer_bind     7860..7881
                     /label=EGFP-C
                     /note="EGFP, forward primer"
     CDS             7932..7949
                     /codon_start=1
                     /product="6xHis affinity tag"
                     /label=6xHis
                     /translation="HHHHHH"
     primer_bind     complement(7972..7989)
                     /label=BGH-rev
                     /note="Bovine growth hormone terminator, reverse primer.
                     Also called BGH reverse"
     polyA_signal    7978..8202
                     /label=bGH poly(A) signal
                     /note="bovine growth hormone polyadenylation signal"
     primer_bind     complement(8273..8289)
                     /label=M13 rev
                     /note="common sequencing primer, one of multiple similar
                     variants"
     primer_bind     complement(8273..8289)
                     /label=M13 Reverse
                     /note="In lacZ gene. Also called M13-rev"
     primer_bind     complement(8286..8308)
                     /label=M13/pUC Reverse
                     /note="In lacZ gene"
     protein_bind    8297..8313
                     /label=lac operator
                     /bound_moiety="lac repressor encoded by lacI"
                     /note="The lac repressor binds to the lac operator to
                     inhibit transcription in E. coli. This inhibition can be
                     relieved by adding lactose or
                     isopropyl-beta-D-thiogalactopyranoside (IPTG)."
     promoter        complement(8321..8351)
                     /label=lac promoter
                     /note="promoter for the E. coli lac operon"
     protein_bind    8366..8387
                     /label=CAP binding site
                     /bound_moiety="E. coli catabolite activator protein"
                     /note="CAP binding activates transcription in the presence
                     of cAMP."
     primer_bind     complement(8504..8521)
                     /label=L4440
                     /note="L4440 vector, forward primer"
     rep_origin      complement(8675..9263)
                     /direction=LEFT
                     /label=ori
                     /note="high-copy-number ColE1/pMB1/pBR322/pUC origin of
                     replication"
     primer_bind     complement(8755..8774)
                     /label=pBR322ori-F
                     /note="pBR322 origin, forward primer"
     CDS             complement(9434..10294)
                     /codon_start=1
                     /gene="bla"
                     /product="beta-lactamase"
                     /label=AmpR
                     /note="confers resistance to ampicillin, carbenicillin, and
                     related antibiotics"
                     /translation="MSIQHFRVALIPFFAAFCLPVFAHPETLVKVKDAEDQLGARVGYI
                     ELDLNSGKILESFRPEERFPMMSTFKVLLCGAVLSRIDAGQEQLGRRIHYSQNDLVEYS
                     PVTEKHLTDGMTVRELCSAAITMSDNTAANLLLTTIGGPKELTAFLHNMGDHVTRLDRW
                     EPELNEAIPNDERDTTMPVAMATTLRKLLTGELLTLASRQQLIDWMEADKVAGPLLRSA
                     LPAGWFIADKSGAGERGSRGIIAALGPDGKPSRIVVIYTTGSQATMDERNRQIAEIGAS
                     LIKHW"
     primer_bind     10057..10076
                     /label=Amp-R
                     /note="Ampicillin resistance gene, reverse primer"
     promoter        complement(10295..10399)
                     /gene="bla"
                     /label=AmpR promoter
     primer_bind     complement(10478..10497)
                     /label=pRS-marker
                     /note="pRS vectors, use to sequence yeast selectable
                     marker"
ORIGIN
        1 ctacaacaag gcaaggcttg accgacaatt gcatgaagaa tctgcttagg gttaggcgtt
       61 ttgcgctgct tcgcgatgta cgggccagat atacgcgttg acattgatta ttgactagtt
      121 attaatagta atcaattacg gggtcattag ttcatagccc atatatggag ttccgcgtta
      181 cataacttac ggtaaatggc ccgcctggct gaccgcccaa cgacccccgc ccattgacgt
      241 caataatgac gtatgttccc atagtaacgc caatagggac tttccattga cgtcaatggg
      301 tggagtattt acggtaaact gcccacttgg cagtacatca agtgtatcat atgccaagta
      361 cgccccctat tgacgtcaat gacggtaaat ggcccgcctg gcattatgcc cagtacatga
      421 ccttatggga ctttcctact tggcagtaca tctacgtatt agtcatcgct attaccatgg
      481 tgatgcggtt ttggcagtac atcaatgggc gtggatagcg gtttgactca cggggatttc
      541 caagtctcca ccccattgac gtcaatggga gtttgttttg gcaccaaaat caacgggact
      601 ttccaaaatg tcgtaacaac tccgccccat tgacgcaaat gggcggtagg cgtgtacggt
      661 gggaggtcta tataagcaga gctggtttag tgaaccgtca gatccgctag agatccgcgg
      721 ccgctaatac gactcactat agggagagcc gccaccatgg acaagaagta cagcatcggc
      781 ctggacatcg gcaccaactc tgtgggctgg gccgtgatca ccgacgagta caaggtgccc
      841 agcaagaaat tcaaggtgct gggcaacacc gaccggcaca gcatcaagaa gaacctgatc
      901 ggagccctgc tgttcgacag cggcgaaaca gccgaggcca cccggctgaa gagaaccgcc
      961 agaagaagat acaccagacg gaagaaccgg atctgctatc tgcaagagat cttcagcaac
     1021 gagatggcca aggtggacga cagcttcttc cacagactgg aagagtcctt cctggtggaa
     1081 gaggataaga agcacgagcg gcaccccatc ttcggcaaca tcgtggacga ggtggcctac
     1141 cacgagaagt accccaccat ctaccacctg agaaagaaac tggtggacag caccgacaag
     1201 gccgacctgc ggctgatcta tctggccctg gcccacatga tcaagttccg gggccacttc
     1261 ctgatcgagg gcgacctgaa ccccgacaac agcgacgtgg acaagctgtt catccagctg
     1321 gtgcagacct acaaccagct gttcgaggaa aaccccatca acgccagcgg cgtggacgcc
     1381 aaggccatcc tgtctgccag actgagcaag agcagacggc tggaaaatct gatcgcccag
     1441 ctgcccggcg agaagaagaa tggcctgttc ggaaacctga ttgccctgag cctgggcctg
     1501 acccccaact tcaagagcaa cttcgacctg gccgaggatg ccaaactgca gctgagcaag
     1561 gacacctacg acgacgacct ggacaacctg ctggcccaga tcggcgacca gtacgccgac
     1621 ctgtttctgg ccgccaagaa cctgtccgac gccatcctgc tgagcgacat cctgagagtg
     1681 aacaccgaga tcaccaaggc ccccctgagc gcctctatga tcaagagata cgacgagcac
     1741 caccaggacc tgaccctgct gaaagctctc gtgcggcagc agctgcctga gaagtacaaa
     1801 gagattttct tcgaccagag caagaacggc tacgccggct acattgacgg cggagccagc
     1861 caggaagagt tctacaagtt catcaagccc atcctggaaa agatggacgg caccgaggaa
     1921 ctgctcgtga agctgaacag agaggacctg ctgcggaagc agcggacctt cgacaacggc
     1981 agcatccccc accagatcca cctgggagag ctgcacgcca ttctgcggcg gcaggaagat
     2041 ttttacccat tcctgaagga caaccgggaa aagatcgaga agatcctgac cttccgcatc
     2101 ccctactacg tgggccctct ggccagggga aacagcagat tcgcctggat gaccagaaag
     2161 agcgaggaaa ccatcacccc ctggaacttc gaggaagtgg tggacaaggg cgcttccgcc
     2221 cagagcttca tcgagcggat gaccaacttc gataagaacc tgcccaacga gaaggtgctg
     2281 cccaagcaca gcctgctgta cgagtacttc accgtgtata acgagctgac caaagtgaaa
     2341 tacgtgaccg agggaatgag aaagcccgcc ttcctgagcg gcgagcagaa aaaggccatc
     2401 gtggacctgc tgttcaagac caaccggaaa gtgaccgtga agcagctgaa agaggactac
     2461 ttcaagaaaa tcgagtgctt cgactccgtg gaaatctccg gcgtggaaga tcggttcaac
     2521 gcctccctgg gcacatacca cgatctgctg aaaattatca aggacaagga cttcctggac
     2581 aatgaggaaa acgaggacat tctggaagat atcgtgctga ccctgacact gtttgaggac
     2641 agagagatga tcgaggaacg gctgaaaacc tatgcccacc tgttcgacga caaagtgatg
     2701 aagcagctga agcggcggag atacaccggc tggggcaggc tgagccggaa gctgatcaac
     2761 ggcatccggg acaagcagtc cggcaagaca atcctggatt tcctgaagtc cgacggcttc
     2821 gccaacagaa acttcatgca gctgatccac gacgacagcc tgacctttaa agaggacatc
     2881 cagaaagccc aggtgtccgg ccagggcgat agcctgcacg agcacattgc caatctggcc
     2941 ggcagccccg ccattaagaa gggcatcctg cagacagtga aggtggtgga cgagctcgtg
     3001 aaagtgatgg gccggcacaa gcccgagaac atcgtgatcg aaatggccag agagaaccag
     3061 accacccaga agggacagaa gaacagccgc gagagaatga agcggatcga agagggcatc
     3121 aaagagctgg gcagccagat cctgaaagaa caccccgtgg aaaacaccca gctgcagaac
     3181 gagaagctgt acctgtacta cctgcagaat gggcgggata tgtacgtgga ccaggaactg
     3241 gacatcaacc ggctgtccga ctacgatgtg gacgctatcg tgcctcagag ctttctgaag
     3301 gacgactcca tcgacaacaa ggtgctgacc agaagcgaca agaaccgggg caagagcgac
     3361 aacgtgccct ccgaagaggt cgtgaagaag atgaagaact actggcggca gctgctgaac
     3421 gccaagctga ttacccagag aaagttcgac aatctgacca aggccgagag aggcggcctg
     3481 agcgaactgg ataaggccgg cttcatcaag agacagctgg tggaaacccg gcagatcaca
     3541 aagcacgtgg cacagatcct ggactcccgg atgaacacta agtacgacga gaatgacaag
     3601 ctgatccggg aagtgaaagt gatcaccctg aagtccaagc tggtgtccga tttccggaag
     3661 gatttccagt tttacaaagt gcgcgagatc aacaactacc accacgccca cgacgcctac
     3721 ctgaacgccg tcgtgggaac cgccctgatc aaaaagtacc ctaagctgga aagcgagttc
     3781 gtgtacggcg actacaaggt gtacgacgtg cggaagatga tcgccaagag cgagcaggaa
     3841 atcggcaagg ctaccgccaa gtacttcttc tacagcaaca tcatgaactt tttcaagacc
     3901 gagattaccc tggccaacgg cgagatccgg aagcggcctc tgatcgagac aaacggcgaa
     3961 accggggaga tcgtgtggga taagggccgg gattttgcca ccgtgcggaa agtgctgagc
     4021 atgccccaag tgaatatcgt gaaaaagacc gaggtgcaga caggcggctt cagcaaagag
     4081 tctatcctgc ccaagaggaa cagcgataag ctgatcgcca gaaagaagga ctgggaccct
     4141 aagaagtacg gcggcttcct gtggcccacc gtggcctatt ctgtgctggt ggtggccaaa
     4201 gtggaaaagg gcaagtccaa gaaactgaag agtgtgaaag agctgctggg gatcaccatc
     4261 atggaaagaa gcagcttcga gaagaatccc atcgactttc tggaagccaa gggctacaaa
     4321 gaagtgaaaa aggacctgat catcaagctg cctaagtact ccctgttcga gctggaaaac
     4381 ggccggaaga gaatgctggc ctctgccaag cagctgcaga agggaaacga actggccctg
     4441 ccctccaaat atgtgaactt cctgtacctg gccagccact atgagaagct gaagggctcc
     4501 cccgaggata atgagcagaa acagctgttt gtggaacagc acaagcacta cctggacgag
     4561 atcatcgagc agatcagcga gttctccaag agagtgatcc tggccgacgc taatctggac
     4621 aaagtgctgt ccgcctacaa caagcaccgg gataagccca tcagagagca ggccgagaat
     4681 atcatccacc tgtttaccct gaccaatctg ggagcccctg ccgccttcaa gtactttgac
     4741 accaccatcg accggaagca gtacagaagc accaaagagg tgctggacgc caccctgatc
     4801 caccagagca tcaccggcct gtacgagaca cggatcgacc tgtctcagct gggaggtgac
     4861 tctggaggat ctagcggagg atcctctggc agcgagacac caggaacaag cgagtcagca
     4921 acaccagaga gcagtggcgg cagcagcggc ggcagcagca ccctaaatat agaagatgag
     4981 tatcggctac atgagacctc aaaagagcca gatgtttctc tagggtccac atggctgtct
     5041 gattttcctc aggcctgggc ggaaaccggg ggcatgggac tggcagttcg ccaagctcct
     5101 ctgatcatac ctctgaaagc aacctctacc cccgtgtcca taaaacaata ccccatgtca
     5161 caagaagcca gactggggat caagccccac atacagagac tgttggacca gggaatactg
     5221 gtaccctgcc agtccccctg gaacacgccc ctgctacccg ttaagaaacc agggactaat
     5281 gattataggc ctgtccagga tctgagagaa gtcaacaagc gggtggaaga catccacccc
     5341 accgtgccca acccttacaa cctcttgagc gggctcccac cgtcccacca gtggtacact
     5401 gtgcttgatt taaaggatgc ctttttctgc ctgagactcc accccaccag tcagcctctc
     5461 ttcgcctttg agtggagaga tccagagatg ggaatctcag gacaattgac ctggaccaga
     5521 ctcccacagg gtttcaaaaa cagtcccacc ctgtttaatg aggcactgca cagagaccta
     5581 gcagacttcc ggatccagca cccagacttg atcctgctac agtacgtgga tgacttactg
     5641 ctggccgcca cttctgagct agactgccaa caaggtactc gggccctgtt acaaacccta
     5701 gggaacctcg ggtatcgggc ctcggccaag aaagcccaaa tttgccagaa acaggtcaag
     5761 tatctggggt atcttctaaa agagggtcag agatggctga ctgaggccag aaaagagact
     5821 gtgatggggc agcctactcc gaagacccct cgacaactaa gggagttcct agggaaggca
     5881 ggcttctgtc gcctcttcat ccctgggttt gcagaaatgg cagcccccct gtaccctctc
     5941 accaaaccgg ggactctgtt taattggggc ccagaccaac aaaaggccta tcaagaaatc
     6001 aagcaagctc ttctaactgc cccagccctg gggttgccag atttgactaa gccctttgaa
     6061 ctctttgtcg acgagaagca gggctacgcc aaaggtgtcc taacgcaaaa actgggacct
     6121 tggcgtcggc cggtggccta cctgtccaaa aagctagacc cagtagcagc tgggtggccc
     6181 ccttgcctac ggatggtagc agccattgcc gtactgacaa aggatgcagg caagctaacc
     6241 atgggacagc cactagtcat tctggccccc catgcagtag aggcactagt caaacaaccc
     6301 cccgaccgct ggctttccaa cgcccggatg actcactatc aggccttgct tttggacacg
     6361 gaccgggtcc agttcggacc ggtggtagcc ctgaacccgg ctacgctgct cccactgcct
     6421 gaggaagggc tgcaacacaa ctgccttgat atcctggccg aagcccacgg aacccgaccc
     6481 gacctaacgg accagccgct cccagacgcc gaccacacct ggtacacgga tggaagcagt
     6541 ctcttacaag agggacagcg taaggcggga gctgcggtga ccaccgagac cgaggtaatc
     6601 tgggctaaag ccctgccagc cgggacatcc gctcagcggg ctgaactgat agcactcacc
     6661 caggccctaa agatggcaga aggtaagaag ctaaatgttt atactgatag ccgttatgct
     6721 tttgctactg cccatatcca tggagaaata tacagaaggc gtgggtggct cacatcagaa
     6781 ggcaaagaga tcaaaaataa agacgagatc ttggccctac taaaagccct ctttctgccc
     6841 aaaagactta gcataatcca ttgtccagga catcaaaagg gacacagcgc cgaggctaga
     6901 ggcaaccgga tggctgacca agcggcccga aaggcagcca tcacagagac tccagacacc
     6961 tctaccctcc tcatagaaaa ttcatcaccc tctggcggct caaaaagaac cgccgacggc
     7021 agcgaattcg agcccaagaa gaagaggaaa gtctcgagcg gaggcgacta caaagaccat
     7081 gacggtgatt ataaagatca tgacatcgat tacaaggatg acgatgacaa gggaggcggt
     7141 ggaagcggcg caacaaactt ctctctgctg aaacaagccg gagatgtcga agagaatcct
     7201 ggaccgatgg tgagcaaggg cgaggagctg ttcaccgggg tggtgcccat cctggtcgag
     7261 ctggacggcg acgtaaacgg ccacaagttc agcgtgtccg gcgagggcga gggcgatgcc
     7321 acctacggca agctgaccct gaagttcatc tgcaccaccg gcaagctgcc cgtgccctgg
     7381 cccaccctcg tgaccaccct gacctacggc gtgcagtgct tcagccgcta ccccgaccac
     7441 atgaagcagc acgacttctt caagtccgcc atgcccgaag gctacgtcca ggagcgcacc
     7501 atcttcttca aggacgacgg caactacaag acccgcgccg aggtgaagtt cgagggcgac
     7561 accctggtga accgcatcga gctgaagggc atcgacttca aggaggacgg caacatcctg
     7621 gggcacaagc tggagtacaa ctacaacagc cacaacgtct atatcatggc cgacaagcag
     7681 aagaacggca tcaaggtgaa cttcaagatc cgccacaaca tcgaggacgg cagcgtgcag
     7741 ctcgccgacc actaccagca gaacaccccc atcggcgacg gccccgtgct gctgcccgac
     7801 aaccactacc tgagcaccca gtccgccctg agcaaagacc ccaacgagaa gcgcgatcac
     7861 atggtcctgc tggagttcgt gaccgccgcc gggatcactc tcggcatgga cgagctgtac
     7921 aagtgaccgg tcatcatcac catcaccatt gagtttaaac ccgctgatca gcctcgactg
     7981 tgccttctag ttgccagcca tctgttgttt gcccctcccc cgtgccttcc ttgaccctgg
     8041 aaggtgccac tcccactgtc ctttcctaat aaaatgagga aattgcatcg cattgtctga
     8101 gtaggtgtca ttctattctg gggggtgggg tggggcagga cagcaagggg gaggattggg
     8161 aagacaatag caggcatgct ggggatgcgg tgggctctat ggcttctgag gcggaaagaa
     8221 ccagctgggg ctcgataccg tcgacctcta gctagagctt ggcgtaatca tggtcatagc
     8281 tgtttcctgt gtgaaattgt tatccgctca caattccaca caacatacga gccggaagca
     8341 taaagtgtaa agcctagggt gcctaatgag tgagctaact cacattaatt gcgttgcgct
     8401 cactgcccgc tttccagtcg ggaaacctgt cgtgccagct gcattaatga atcggccaac
     8461 gcgcggggag aggcggtttg cgtattgggc gctcttccgc ttcctcgctc actgactcgc
     8521 tgcgctcggt cgttcggctg cggcgagcgg tatcagctca ctcaaaggcg gtaatacggt
     8581 tatccacaga atcaggggat aacgcaggaa agaacatgtg agcaaaaggc cagcaaaagg
     8641 ccaggaaccg taaaaaggcc gcgttgctgg cgtttttcca taggctccgc ccccctgacg
     8701 agcatcacaa aaatcgacgc tcaagtcaga ggtggcgaaa cccgacagga ctataaagat
     8761 accaggcgtt tccccctgga agctccctcg tgcgctctcc tgttccgacc ctgccgctta
     8821 ccggatacct gtccgccttt ctcccttcgg gaagcgtggc gctttctcat agctcacgct
     8881 gtaggtatct cagttcggtg taggtcgttc gctccaagct gggctgtgtg cacgaacccc
     8941 ccgttcagcc cgaccgctgc gccttatccg gtaactatcg tcttgagtcc aacccggtaa
     9001 gacacgactt atcgccactg gcagcagcca ctggtaacag gattagcaga gcgaggtatg
     9061 taggcggtgc tacagagttc ttgaagtggt ggcctaacta cggctacact agaagaacag
     9121 tatttggtat ctgcgctctg ctgaagccag ttaccttcgg aaaaagagtt ggtagctctt
     9181 gatccggcaa acaaaccacc gctggtagcg gtggtttttt tgtttgcaag cagcagatta
     9241 cgcgcagaaa aaaaggatct caagaagatc ctttgatctt ttctacgggg tctgacgctc
     9301 agtggaacga aaactcacgt taagggattt tggtcatgag attatcaaaa aggatcttca
     9361 cctagatcct tttaaattaa aaatgaagtt ttaaatcaat ctaaagtata tatgagtaaa
     9421 cttggtctga cagttaccaa tgcttaatca gtgaggcacc tatctcagcg atctgtctat
     9481 ttcgttcatc catagttgcc tgactccccg tcgtgtagat aactacgata cgggagggct
     9541 taccatctgg ccccagtgct gcaatgatac cgcgagaccc acgctcaccg gctccagatt
     9601 tatcagcaat aaaccagcca gccggaaggg ccgagcgcag aagtggtcct gcaactttat
     9661 ccgcctccat ccagtctatt aattgttgcc gggaagctag agtaagtagt tcgccagtta
     9721 atagtttgcg caacgttgtt gccattgcta caggcatcgt ggtgtcacgc tcgtcgtttg
     9781 gtatggcttc attcagctcc ggttcccaac gatcaaggcg agttacatga tcccccatgt
     9841 tgtgcaaaaa agcggttagc tccttcggtc ctccgatcgt tgtcagaagt aagttggccg
     9901 cagtgttatc actcatggtt atggcagcac tgcataattc tcttactgtc atgccatccg
     9961 taagatgctt ttctgtgact ggtgagtact caaccaagtc attctgagaa tagtgtatgc
    10021 ggcgaccgag ttgctcttgc ccggcgtcaa tacgggataa taccgcgcca catagcagaa
    10081 ctttaaaagt gctcatcatt ggaaaacgtt cttcggggcg aaaactctca aggatcttac
    10141 cgctgttgag atccagttcg atgtaaccca ctcgtgcacc caactgatct tcagcatctt
    10201 ttactttcac cagcgtttct gggtgagcaa aaacaggaag gcaaaatgcc gcaaaaaagg
    10261 gaataagggc gacacggaaa tgttgaatac tcatactctt cctttttcaa tattattgaa
    10321 gcatttatca gggttattgt ctcatgagcg gatacatatt tgaatgtatt tagaaaaata
    10381 aacaaatagg ggttccgcgc acatttcccc gaaaagtgcc acctgacgtc gacggatcgg
    10441 gagatcgatc tcccgatccc ctagggtcga ctctcagtac aatctgctct gatgccgcat
    10501 agttaagcca gtatctgctc cctgcttgtg tgttggaggt cgctgagtag tgcgcgagca
    10561 aaatttaag
//
